>Addgene plasmid #105981 | pAAV.hSyn.FAPdL5-POST-T2A-dTomato.WPRE.bGH | addgene full sequence | sequence record 235076 | Addgene NGS Result
CTGCGCGCTCGCTCGCTCACTGAGGCCGCCCGGGCGTCGGGCGACCTTTGGTCGCCCGGCCTCAGTGAGC
GAGCGAGCGCGCAGAGAGGGAGTGGCCAACTCCATCACTAGGGGTTCCTGCGGCCGCACGCGTTCTAGAA
ATATTAAGGTACGGGAGGTACTTGGAGCGGCCGCAATAAAATATCTTTATTTTCATTACATCTGTGTGTT
GGTTTTTTGTGTGAATCGATAGTACTAACATACGCTCTCCATCAAAACAAAACGAAACAAAACAAACTAG
CAAAATAGGCTGTCCCCAGTGCAAGTGCAGGTGCCAGAACATTTCTCTATTCTAGACTCGAGCTGCAGAG
GGCCCTGCGTATGAGTGCAAGTGGGTTTTAGGACCAGGATGAGGCGGGGTGGGGGTGCCTACCTGACGAC
CGACCCCGACCCACTGGACAAGCACCCAACCCCCATTCCCCAAATTGCGCATCCCCTATCAGAGAGGGGG
AGGGGAAACAGGATGCGGCGAGGCGCGTGCGCACTGCCAGCTTCAGCACCGCGGACAGTGCCTTCGCCCC
CGCCTGGCGGCGCGCGCCACCGCCGCCTCAGCACTGAAGGCGCGCTGACGTCACTCGCCGGTCCCCCGCA
AACTCCCCTTCCCGGCCACCTTGGTCGCGTCCGCGCCGCCGCCGGCCCAGCCGGACCGCACCACGCGAGG
CGCGAGATAGGGGGGCACGGGCGCGACCATCTGCGCTGCGGCGCCGGCGACTCAGCGCTGCCTCAGTCTG
CGGTGGGCAGCGGAGGAGTCGTGTCGTGCCTGAGAGCGCAGTCGAATTCAAGCTGCTAGCAAGGATCCGG
CTTGGGGATATCCACCATGGAGACAGACACACTCCTGCTATGGGTACTGCTGCTCTGGGTTCCAGGTTCC
ACTGGTGACGAATTCGAGCAGAAGCTGATCAGCGAGGAGGACCTGGGCCTTTCTGGCCTGCAGGCCGTCG
TTACCCAAGAACCTAGTGTTACCGTTAGCCCAGGTGGTACTGTTATACTTACTTGTGGAAGTGGTACGGG
TGCCGTCACATCTGGTCATTATGCAAATTGGTTTCAACAAAAACCAGGACAAGCTCCAAGAGCTTTGATT
TTTGATACTGATAAGAAGTATTCTTGGACCCCAGGTAGATTTTCTGGATCTTTGCTGGGAGCAAAGGCAG
CTTTGACAATATCAGATGCTCAGCCTGAGGACGAAGCCGAGTATTACTGTTCTCTTAGCGACGTGGATGG
CTACTTGTTTGGCGGTGGAACACAACTGACGGTTCTGTCCGGTGGTGGCGGCTCTGGTGGCGGTGGCAGC
GGCGGTGGTGGTTCCGGAGGCGGCGGTTCTCAGGCTGTGGTGACTCAGGAGCCGTCAGTGACTGTGTCCC
CAGGAGGGACAGTCATTCTCACTTGTGGCTCCGGCACTGGAGCTGTCACCAGTGGTCATTATGCCAACTG
GTTCCAGCAGAAGCCTGGCCAAGCCCCCAGGGCACTTATATTTGACACCGACAAGAAGTATTCCTGGACC
CCTGGCCGATTCTCAGGCTCCCTCCTTGGGGCCAAGGCTGCCCTGACCATCTCGGATGCGCAGCCTGAAG
ATGAGGCTGAGTATTACTGTTCGCTCTCCGACGTTGACGGTTATCTGTTCGGAGGAGGCACCCAGCTGAC
CGTCCTCTCCGCGGCCGGTCTGGCCGGAGGTACCGGTATCTTACTCGAGCTGGTGCCCCACTTGCATAAC
CTCAATGACATCAGCCAATACACAAGTACAACCACCAAGGTCCCAAGCACTGACATCACCCTTCGACCAA
CTCGGAAAAACTCAACCCCTGTGACCAGCGCATTTCCAACCGCTAAGCAAGACGACCCCAAACAACAGCC
TAGTCCATTTAGCGTAGACCAAAGGGACTACAGCACAGAGCTGTCCGTGACCATAGCTGTAGGAGCTTCC
CTGCTTTTCCTGAACATTCTGGCTTTCGCGGCCCTCTATTACAAGAAGGACAAAAGGCGCCACGACGTAC
ATAGGAGATGTAGTCCGCAACGAACTACAACCAATGATCTTACGCACGCACCTGAGGAGGAGATCATGAG
TCTTCAGATGAAACACACAGACCTGGACCACGAGTGTGAATCCATCCATCCCCATGAGGTGGTGCTGAGG
ACAGCATGCCCTCCGGACTATACCCTGGCAATGCGCCGAAGCCCAGACGACATTCCCCTGATGACACCCA
ATACCATAACCATGATTCCCAACACTATTCCAGGAATCCAGCCTCTCCACACTTTCAACACATTCACTGG
TGGACAGAATAATACTCTCCCTCATCCGCATCCACACCCCCACTCCCACAGCACAACACGGGTGGGTGGC
AGCGGTGGCAGATCTGAGGGTCGGGGCTCTCTGCTCACATGTGGCGACGTCGAGGAGAATCCCGGACCGG
CCCCGGGGTCGACAATGGTGTCTAAGGGTGAGGAAGTAATTAAGGAGTTTATGAGATTCAAAGTTAGAAT
GGAGGGTAGCATGAACGGGCACGAGTTTGAAATTGAAGGTGAGGGTGAAGGAAGACCATATGAGGGCACA
CAAACCGCCAAGCTCAAGGTTACCAAAGGTGGCCCCCTTCCTTTCGCCTGGGACATCCTCAGCCCTCAAT
TCATGTACGGTAGCAAGGCTTACGTCAAACACCCTGCTGATATACCTGATTACAAAAAACTGTCATTTCC
TGAAGGATTTAAGTGGGAACGAGTAATGAATTTTGAGGATGGTGGGCTGGTCACTGTCACGCAAGACTCC
TCTCTGCAGGACGGCACCCTGATTTACAAGGTGAAGATGCGCGGAACAAATTTTCCCCCCGATGGCCCCG
TGATGCAGAAGAAGACCATGGGGTGGGAGGCCTCTACAGAACGACTGTACCCCCGCGATGGCGTTCTTAA
AGGCGAAATCCATCAGGCGCTTAAACTCAAAGATGGCGGGCACTACCTGGTTGAGTTCAAAACTATATAT
ATGGCCAAAAAGCCGGTTCAGCTGCCTGGCTACTACTACGTGGACACCAAGTTGGACATCACGAGTCACA
ACGAGGACTACACAATCGTCGAGCAGTACGAACGCTCAGAAGGTCGGCATCACCTGTTCTTGTATGGCAT
GGATGAGCTGTATAAGTAAGCTTATCGATAATCAACCTCTGGATTACAAAATTTGTGAAAGATTGACTGG
TATTCTTAACTATGTTGCTCCTTTTACGCTATGTGGATACGCTGCTTTAATGCCTTTGTATCATGCTATT
GCTTCCCGTATGGCTTTCATTTTCTCCTCCTTGTATAAATCCTGGTTGCTGTCTCTTTATGAGGAGTTGT
GGCCCGTTGTCAGGCAACGTGGCGTGGTGTGCACTGTGTTTGCTGACGCAACCCCCACTGGTTGGGGCAT
TGCCACCACCTGTCAGCTCCTTTCCGGGACTTTCGCTTTCCCCCTCCCTATTGCCACGGCGGAACTCATC
GCCGCCTGCCTTGCCCGCTGCTGGACAGGGGCTCGGCTGTTGGGCACTGACAATTCCGTGGTGTTGTCGG
GGAAATCATCGTCCTTTCCTTGGCTGCTCGCCTGTGTTGCCACCTGGATTCTGCGCGGGACGCCCTTCTG
CTACGTCCCTTCGGCCCTCAATCCAGCGGACCTTCCTTCCCGCGGCCTGCTGCCGGCTCTGCGGCCTCTT
CCGCGTCTTCGCCTTCGCCCTCAGACGAGTCGGATCTCCCTTTGGGCCGCCTCCCCGCATCGATACCGTC
GACTAGAGCTCGCTGATCAGCCTCGACTGTGCCTTCTAGTTGCCAGCCATCTGTTGTTTGCCCCTCCCCC
GTGCCTTCCTTGACCCTGGAAGGTGCCACTCCCACTGTCCTTTCCTAATAAAATGAGGAAATTGCATCGC
ATTGTCTGAGTAGGTGTCATTCTATTCTGGGGGGTGGGGTGGGGCAGGACAGCAAGGGGGAGGATTGGGA
AGACAATAGCAGGCATGCTGGGGAGAGATCTGAGGAACCCCTAGTGATGGAGTTGGCCACTCCCTCTCTG
CGCGCTCGCTCGCTCACTGAGGCCGGGCGACCAAAGGTCGCCCGACGCCCGGGCTTTGCCCGGGCGGCCT
CAGTGAGCGAGCGAGCGCGCAGCTGGCGTAATAGCGAAGAGGCCCGCACCGATCGCCCTTCCCAACAGTT
GCGCAGCCTGAATGGCGAATGG
[124 nt withheld, positions 4223-4346]
C
[91 nt withheld, positions 4348-4438]
A
[49 nt withheld, positions 4440-4488]
CCTTTGACGTTGGAGTCCACGTTCTTT
[37 nt withheld, positions 4516-4552]
ACCCTATCTCGGTCTATTCTTTTGATTTATAAGGGATTTTGCCGATTTCGGCCTATTGGTTAAAAAATGA
GCTGATTTAACAAAAATTTAACGCGAATTTTAACAAAATATTAACGCTTACAATTTCCTGATGCGGTATT
TTCTCCTTACGCATCTGTGCGGTATTTCACACCGCATATGGTGCACTCTCAGTACAATCTGCTCTGATGC
CGCATAGTTAAGCCAGCCCCGACACCCGCCAACACCCGCTGACGCGCCCTGACGGGCTTGTCTGCTCCCG
GCATCCGCTTACAGACAAGCTGTGACCGTCTCCGGGAGCTGCATGTGTCAGAGGTTTTCACCGTCATCAC
CGAAACGCGCGAGACGAAAGGGCCTCGTGATACGCCTATTTTTATAGGTTAATGTCATGATAATAATGGT
TTCTTAGACGTCAGGTGGCACTTTTCGGGGAAATGTGCGCGGAACCCCTATTTGTTTATTTTTCTAAATA
CATTCAAATATGTATCCGCTCATGAGACAATAACCCTGATAAATGCTTCAATAATATTGAAAAAGGAAGA
GTATGAGTATTCAACATTTCCGTGTCGCCCTTATTCCCTTTTTTGCGGCATTTTGCCTTCCTGTTTTTGC
TCACCCAGAAACGCTGGTGAAAGTAAAAGATGCTGAAGATCAGTTGGGTGCACGAGTGGGTTACATCGAA
CTGGATCTCAACAGCGGTAAGATCCTTGAGAGTTTTCGCCCCGAAGAACGTTTTCCAATGATGAGCACTT
TTAAAGTTCTGCTATGTGGCGCGGTATTATCCCGTATTGACGCCGGGCAAGAGCAACTCGGTCGCCGCAT
ACACTATTCTCAGAATGACTTGGTTGAGTACTCACCAGTCACAGAAAAGCATCTTACGGATGGCATGACA
GTAAGAGAATTATGCAGTGCTGCCATAACCATGAGTGATAACACTGCGGCCAACTTACTTCTGACAACGA
TCGGAGGACCGAAGGAGCTAACCGCTTTTTTGCACAACATGGGGGATCATGTAACTCGCCTTGATCGTTG
GGAACCGGAGCTGAATGAAGCCATACCAAACGACGAGCGTGACACCACGATGCCTGTAGCAATGGCAACA
ACGTTGCGCAAACTATTAACTGGCGAACTACTTACTCTAGCTTCCCGGCAACAATTAATAGACTGGATGG
AGGCGGATAAAGTTGCAGGACCACTTCTGCGCTCGGCCCTTCCGGCTGGCTGGTTTATTGCTGATAAATC
TGGAGCCGGTGAGCGTGGGTCTCGCGGTATCATTGCAGCACTGGGGCCAGATGGTAAGCCCTCCCGTATC
GTAGTTATCTACACGACGGGGAGTCAGGCAACTATGGATGAACGAAATAGACAGATCGCTGAGATAGGTG
CCTCACTGATTAAGCATTGGTAACTGTCAGACCAAGTTTACTCATATATACTTTAGATTGATTTAAAACT
TCATTTTTAATTTAAAAGGATCTAGGTGAAGATCCTTTTTGATAATCTCATGACCAAAATCCCTTAACGT
GAGTTTTCGTTCCACTGAGCGTCAGACCCCGTAGAAAAGATCAAAGGATCTTCTTGAGATCCTTTTTTTC
TGCGCGTAATCTGCTGCTTGCAAACAAAAAAACCACCGCTACCAGCGGTGGTTTGTTTGCCGGATCAAGA
GCTACCAACTCTTTTTCCGAAGGTAACTGGCTTCAGCAGAGCGCAGATACCAAATACTGTTCTTCTAGTG
TAGCCGTAGTTAGGCCACCACTTCAAGAACTCTGTAGCACCGCCTACATACCTCGCTCTGCTAATCCTGT
TACCAGTGGCTGCTGCCAGTGGCGATAAGTCGTGTCTTACCGGGTTGGACTCAAGACGATAGTTACCGGA
TAAGGCGCAGCGGTCGGGCTGAACGGGGGGTTCGTGCACACAGCCCAGCTTGGAGCGAACGACCTACACC
GAACTGAGATACCTACAGCGTGAGCTATGAGAAAGCGCCACGCTTCCCGAAGGGAGAAAGGCGGACAGGT
ATCCGGTAAGCGGCAGGGTCGGAACAGGAGAGCGCACGAGGGAGCTTCCAGGGGGAAACGCCTGGTATCT
TTATAGTCCTGTCGGGTTTCGCCACCTCTGACTTGAGCGTCGATTTTTGTGATGCTCGTCAGGGGGGCGG
AGCCTATGGAAAAACGCCAGCAACGCGGCCTTTTTACGGTTCCTGGCCTTTTGCTGGCCTTTTGCTCACA
TGTCCTGCAGGCAG
Features (pLannotate 1.2.2; 19 found; start..end, strand, type, name):
      1..28      +  repeat_region  AAV2 ITR (fragment): inverted terminal repeat of adeno-associated virus serotype 2 inverted
     28..119     -  repeat_region  AAV2 ITR (fragment): inverted terminal repeat of adeno-associated virus serotype 2 inverted
    175..223     +  polyA_signal   poly(A) signal: synthetic polyadenylation signal
    237..328     +  misc_feature   pause site: RNA polymerase II transcriptional pause signal from the human α2 globin gene
    364..811     +  promoter       hSyn promoter: human synapsin I promoter; confers neuron-specific expression (Kügler et al., 2003)
    857..919     +  sig_peptide    Igκ leader: leader sequence from mouse immunoglobulin κ light chain
    971..1690    +  CDS            FAPα2: fluorogen-activating protein composed of a dimer of the L5-MG single-chain antibody fragment (Szent-Gyorgyi et al., 2008) binds malachite green derivatives to produce red fluorescence
   1766..2374    +  CDS            NLGN4X: NLGNX_MACMU - Also known as NLGN4. Experimental evidence at transcript level: Swiss-Prot protein existence level 2. Putative neuronal cell surface protein involved in cell-cell- interactions. From Macaca mulatta (Rhesus macaque).
   2465..3166    +  CDS            dTomato: dTomato is a basic (constitutively fluorescent) orange fluorescent protein published in 2004, derived from Discosoma sp.. It is reported to be a somewhat slowly-maturing dimer with low acid sensitivity.
   3180..3768    +  misc_feature   WPRE: woodchuck hepatitis virus posttranscriptional regulatory element
   3807..4014    +  polyA_signal   bGH poly(A) signal: bovine growth hormone polyadenylation signal
   4023..4155    +  repeat_region  AAV2 ITR (fragment): inverted terminal repeat of adeno-associated virus serotype 2 inverted
   4150..4219    +  CDS            lacZα (fragment): LacZα fragment of β-galactosidase; lacZ fragment
   4223..4651    +  rep_origin     f1 ori (sequence partly withheld): f1 bacteriophage origin of replication; arrow indicates direction of (+) strand synthesis
   4679..4778    -  misc_feature   bom (fragment): basis of mobility region from pBR322
   4880..4915    -  CDS            rop (fragment): Rop protein, which maintains plasmids at low copy number; rop
   5010..5114    +  promoter       AmpR promoter: bla
   5115..5975    +  CDS            AmpR: β-lactamase; bla; confers resistance to ampicillin, carbenicillin, and related antibiotics
   6146..6734    +  rep_origin     ori: high-copy-number ColE1/pMB1/pBR322/pUC origin of replication
