[The description below was written by a language model from this plasmid's Addgene catalogue record and pLannotate feature annotations shown in this document.]
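Description:
pAAV.hSyn.FAPdL5-POST-T2A-dTomato.WPRE.bGH is an AAV transfer plasmid built on a pAAV backbone, designed for packaging into recombinant adeno-associated virus and neuron-specific expression of a postsynaptic labelling reagent. The expression cassette is flanked by AAV2 inverted terminal repeats, which direct replication and encapsidation of the intervening DNA when helper functions are supplied. In bacteria the plasmid is maintained through a ColE1/pUC-type origin and selected with ampicillin (AmpR); an f1 origin and remnants of lacZα, bom and rop are also annotated. The record lists it as low copy and notes that it is highly prone to recombination, a common problem with ITR-containing plasmids. The catalogue gives a total size of 6,984 bp, whereas the sequenced record is 6,806 nt, and the ITRs are annotated only as fragments.

Downstream of a synthetic poly(A) signal and transcriptional pause site that insulate against read-through from upstream sequence, the human synapsin I promoter drives a single open reading frame. An Igκ leader peptide directs the product into the secretory pathway, followed by a myc epitope (listed in the catalogue fields) and the dL5 fluorogen-activating protein, a dimeric antibody-fragment module that becomes fluorescent on binding malachite green derivatives. This extracellular FAP is fused to the "POST" segment, described as the neuroligin-1 cytoplasmic domain for synaptic targeting; the automated annotation labels this region as a neuroligin-4 homologue, presumably a similarity match. A T2A peptide then separates dTomato, released as a soluble cell fill. WPRE enhances expression and the bGH poly(A) signal terminates the transcript. The construct is used for fluorescence-based quantitative analysis of synapses on identified neurons.
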