Addgene plasmid #105981: pAAV.hSyn.FAPdL5-POST-T2A-dTomato.WPRE.bGH
Purpose: This AAV plasmid constitutively expresses an extracellular dL5 FAP fused to the neuroligin-1 cytoplasmic domain for targeting to the synapse with a cell fill dTomato.
Depositing lab: Marcel Bruchez. Depositing organization: Carnegie Mellon University. Publication: Fluorescence-based quantitative synapse analysis for cell-type specific connectomics. Kuljis DA, Park E, Telmer CA, Lee J, Ackerman DS, Bruchez MP, Barth AL. eNeuro. 2019 Sep 23. pii: ENEURO.0193-19.2019. doi: 10.1523/ENEURO.0193-19.2019. PubMed 31548370.
Backbone
  Vector backbone: pAAV
  Backbone manufacturer: PENN vector core
  Backbone size w/o insert (bp): 4643
  Total vector size (bp): 6984
  Vector type: AAV
Growth in bacteria
  Bacterial resistance: Ampicillin, 100 μg/mL
  Growth temperature: 30°C
  Growth strain: NEB Stable
  Growth instructions: Highly susceptible to recombination, screen clones. Grow at 28oC if possible.
  Copy number: Low Copy
Gene/Insert
  Gene/Insert name: hSyn-Igkappa-myc-FAPdL5-POST-T2A-dTomato-WPRE-bGH
  Species: H. sapiens (human), M. musculus (mouse), B. taurus (bovine), S. cerevisiae (budding yeast); Thosea asigna virus (T2A), Woodchuck Hepatitis Virus Posttranscriptional Regulatory Element (WPRE)
  Insert size (bp): 2341
  Promoter: human synapsin 1
  Tag / fusion protein: FAPdL5-POST (N terminal on insert); T2A-dTomato (C terminal on insert); myc (N terminal on insert)
  Cloning method: Restriction Enzyme; 5′ cloning site BamHI (not destroyed); 3′ cloning site HindIII (not destroyed)
  Sequencing primers: 5′ hSynF; 3′ WPRErev
Terms and licenses: Academic/Nonprofit Terms; Industry Terms: Not Available to Industry
How to cite: pAAV.hSyn.FAPdL5-POST-T2A-dTomato.WPRE.bGH was a gift from Marcel Bruchez (Addgene plasmid # 105981 ; http://n2t.net/addgene:105981 ; RRID:Addgene_105981)
